Addgene plasmid #244988: CAPS1 HA
Purpose: Expression and purification of rat wild-type CAPS1
Depositing lab: Thomas Martin. Depositing organization: University of Wisconsin, Madison.
Backbone
  Vector backbone: N1
  Vector type: Mammalian Expression
Growth in bacteria
  Bacterial resistance: Kanamycin, 50 μg/mL
  Growth temperature: 37°C
  Growth strain: DH5alpha
  Copy number: High Copy
Gene/Insert
  Gene/Insert name: CADPS1
  Species: R. norvegicus (rat)
  Tag / fusion protein: HA (C terminal on insert)
  Cloning method: Restriction Enzyme; 5′ cloning site Unknown (unknown if destroyed)
Terms and licenses: Academic/Nonprofit Terms; Industry Terms: Not Available to Industry
How to cite: CAPS1 HA was a gift from Thomas Martin (Addgene plasmid # 244988 ; http://n2t.net/addgene:244988 ; RRID:Addgene_244988)
