[The description below was written by a language model from this plasmid's Addgene catalogue record and pLannotate feature annotations shown in this document.]
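Description:
CAPS1 HA is a 7.9 kb mammalian expression plasmid built on an "N1"-type backbone, carrying the rat Cadps (CAPS1) coding sequence for expression and purification of the wild-type protein. The insert sits just downstream of a remnant of the multiple cloning site and is transcribed from the human cytomegalovirus immediate-early enhancer and promoter, with an SV40 polyadenylation signal terminating the transcript. The catalogue lists a C-terminal HA tag. The feature table agrees, placing a short HA-epitope match (annotated as a fragment of a 3xHA element, so probably a single copy) a little after the annotated end of the CAPS1 reading frame. No fluorescent protein is annotated, so the reporter often found in N1-style vectors appears to be absent. The short "large T antigen" fragment next to the poly(A) signal is most likely residual SV40 sequence belonging to that terminator region rather than a functional element.

In bacteria the plasmid replicates from a high-copy ColE1/pUC-type origin and is selected with kanamycin. The Tn5 aminoglycoside phosphotransferase gene (NeoR/KanR) is preceded by both a bacterial bla promoter and the SV40 enhancer/early promoter and is followed by the HSV TK polyadenylation signal. This dual arrangement gives kanamycin resistance in E. coli and allows G418 selection of transfected mammalian cells. An f1 origin is also present, which permits single-stranded DNA production. The small ble and bGH poly(A) fragments are probably backbone remnants or incidental matches.

CAPS1 is a calcium-binding, PtdIns(4,5)P2-binding protein implicated in Ca2+-dependent exocytosis of dense-core vesicles. The construct lets this protein be overexpressed in mammalian cells, where the HA epitope can serve for detection or affinity capture. The record does not identify the cloning sites used.
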