Features (pLannotate 1.2.2; 15 found; start..end, strand, type, name):
     61..364     +  enhancer       CMV enhancer: human cytomegalovirus immediate early enhancer
    365..568     +  promoter       CMV promoter: human cytomegalovirus (CMV) immediate early promoter
    591..618     +  misc_feature   MCS (fragment): multiple cloning site
    637..4485    +  CDS            Cadps: CAPS1_RAT - Also known as Caps, Caps1. Experimental evidence at protein level: Swiss-Prot protein existence level 1. Calcium-binding protein involved in exocytosis of vesicles filled with neurotransmitters and neuropeptides. Probably acts upstream of fusion in the biogenesis or maintenance of mature secretory vesicles. Regulates catecholamine loading of DCVs. May specifically mediate the Ca(2+)-dependent exocytosis of large dense-core vesicles (DCVs) and other dense-core vesicles by acting as a PtdIns(4,5)P2- binding protein that acts at prefusion step following ATP-dependent priming and parti
   4558..4586    +  CDS            3xHA (fragment): three tandem HA epitope tags
   4604..4687    +  CDS            large T antigen (fragment): large T antigen from SV40 (simian virus 40)
   4710..4831    +  polyA_signal   SV40 poly(A) signal: SV40 polyadenylation signal
   4865..5293    -  rep_origin     f1 ori (sequence partly withheld): f1 bacteriophage origin of replication; arrow indicates direction of (+) strand synthesis
   5320..5424    +  promoter       AmpR promoter: bla
   5426..5783    +  promoter       SV40 promoter: SV40 enhancer and early promoter
   5818..6612    +  CDS            NeoR/KanR: aminoglycoside phosphotransferase from Tn5; aph(3')-II (or nptII); confers resistance to neomycin, kanamycin, and G418 (Geneticin®)
   6633..6785    +  CDS            ble (fragment): BLE_KLEPN - Experimental evidence at protein level: Swiss-Prot protein existence level 1. Binding protein with a strong affinity to the bleomycin family of antibiotics. Binds to CL990; an antimitotic-antibiotic compound. From Klebsiella pneumoniae.
   6844..6891    +  polyA_signal   HSV TK poly(A) signal: herpes simplex virus thymidine kinase polyadenylation signal (Cole and Stacy, 1985)
   6982..6998    -  polyA_signal   bGH poly(A) signal (fragment): bovine growth hormone polyadenylation signal
   7220..7808    +  rep_origin     ori: high-copy-number ColE1/pMB1/pBR322/pUC origin of replication
>Addgene plasmid #244988 | CAPS1 HA | addgene full sequence | sequence record 488285 | Addgene NGS Result
TAGTTATTAATAGTAATCAATTACGGGGTCATTAGTTCATAGCCCATATATGGAGTTCCGCGTTACATAA
CTTACGGTAAATGGCCCGCCTGGCTGACCGCCCAACGACCCCCGCCCATTGACGTCAATAATGACGTATG
TTCCCATAGTAACGCCAATAGGGACTTTCCATTGACGTCAATGGGTGGAGTATTTACGGTAAACTGCCCA
CTTGGCAGTACATCAAGTGTATCATATGCCAAGTACGCCCCCTATTGACGTCAATGACGGTAAATGGCCC
GCCTGGCATTATGCCCAGTACATGACCTTATGGGACTTTCCTACTTGGCAGTACATCTACGTATTAGTCA
TCGCTATTACCATGGTGATGCGGTTTTGGCAGTACATCAATGGGCGTGGATAGCGGTTTGACTCACGGGG
ATTTCCAAGTCTCCACCCCATTGACGTCAATGGGAGTTTGTTTTGGCACCAAAATCAACGGGACTTTCCA
AAATGTCGTAACAACTCCGCCCCATTGACGCAAATGGGCGGTAGGCGTGTACGGTGGGAGGTCTATATAA
GCAGAGCTGGTTTAGTGAACCGTCAGATCCGCTAGCGCTACCGGACTCAGATCTCGAGGTCGACGGTATC
GCCACCATGCTGGACCCTTCGTCCAGCGAAGAGGAATCGGATGAGATCCTGGAAGAGGAGAGCGGCAAGG
AGGTGCTGGGCTCGGCCGCGTCCGGAGCGCGCCTGTCTCCAAGCCGCACCAACGAGGGCTCGGCGGGCAG
CGCCGGCATGGGGGGCAGTGGCGCCGGGGCCGGGGTGGGCGCCGGCGGCGGTGGGGGTAGCGGCGCGAGC
AGCGGCGGCGGGGCCGGGGGGCTGCAGCCCAGCAGCCGCGCCGGCGGCGGCCGGCCCTCCAGCCCCAGCC
CGTCGGTGGTGAGCGAGAAGGAGAAGGAAGAGTTGGAGCGGCTGCAGAAGGAAGAGGAGGAGAGGAAGAA
GAGGCTGCAGCTGTACGTGTTCGTGATGCGCTGCATTGCCTACCCCTTCAACGCCAAGCAGCCCACCGAC
ATGGCTCGGCGGCAGCAGAAGATCAGCAAACAGCAGCTGCAGACTGTCAAGGACCGATTCCAGGCTTTCC
TCAATGGGGAGACCCAAATCGTGGCAGATGAAGCCTTTATGAATGCTGTCCAGAGCTACTATGAGGTGTT
TCTCAAGAGTGACCGTGTGGCCCGCATGGTACAGAGTGGGGGCTGCTCAGCCAACGACTCTCGGGAGGTC
TTCAAGAAACACATCGAGAAGAGGGTACGCAGCCTACCTGAGATTGATGGCCTCAGCAAGGAGACTGTGC
TAAGCTCCTGGATGGCTAAGTTTGACGCCATCTACCGTGGTGAGGAGGACCCCAGGAAGCAGCAAGCCCG
GATGACAGCCAGTGCAGCTTCTGAGTTGATTCTGAGCAAGGAACAGCTCTATGAGATGTTCCAGAACATT
CTTGGGATCAAGAAATTTGAACATCAACTCCTATATAATGCGTGTCAGCTGGACAATCCAGATGAGCAGG
CAGCCCAGATCAGACGAGAGCTGGACGGACGTCTCCAAATGGCAGACCAAATAGCCAGGGAACGCAAATT
TCCTAAGTTCGTATCCAAAGAAATGGAAAATATGTACATCGAGGAGCTGAAGTCCTCCGTCAACCTACTC
ATGGCCAACTTGGAGAGCATGCCGGTGTCCAAGGGTGGAGAGTTCAAGCTGCAGAAACTGAAACGCAGTC
ACAACGCGTCCATCATTGACATGGGTGAGGAGAGCGAGAACCAGCTGTCCAAGTCGGATGTCCTGCTGTC
CTTCTCCTTGGAGGTTGTCATCATGGAAGTCCAAGGCCTTAAGTCCTTGGCTCCAAACCGAATCGTGTAC
TGCACAATGGAGGTGGAGGGTGGAGAGAAACTTCAGACTGATCAAGCAGAGGCTTCTAAACCAACCTGGG
GCACTCAAGGCGACTTCTCTACAACCCACGCGCTGCCAGCTGTTAAAGTAAAGCTATTCACAGAGAGCAC
TGGTGTCCTGGCCTTGGAAGACAAGGAACTCGGGCGGGTTATCCTCCATCCCACCCCAAACAGCCCCAAA
CAATCCGAGTGGCACAAAATGACAGTCTCCAAAAACTGCCCCGATCAAGACCTCAAAATCAAACTCGCTG
TCCGAATGGATAAGCCTCAAAACATGAAGCACTCTGGGTACTTATGGACCATTGGTAAGAATGTGTGGAA
GAGGTGGAAGAAAAGGTTCTTTGTGTTGGTGCAGGTCAGCCAGTACACTTTTGCCATGTGCAGCTATCGA
GAAAAGAAAGCAGAACCTCAGGAACTCCTACAGCTGGATGGCTACACCGTGGATTACACCGACCCTCAGC
CAGGTTTGGAGGGTGGCCGAGCCTTCTTCAATGCAGTCAAAGAAGGAGACACGGTGATATTTGCCAGTGA
CGATGAGCAAGATCGAATCCTGTGGGTCCAAGCTATGTACAGGGCCACCGGGCAGTCGCACAAACCTGTG
CCCCCTACCCAGGTGCAGAAGCTCAACGCCAAGGGCGGAAACGTGCCTCAGCTGGATGCCCCCATCTCCC
AGTTTTACGCAGATAGAGCTCAAAAGCATGGCATGGATGAATTTATCTCGTCCAACCCCTGTAACTTTGA
CCACGCTTCCCTCTTTGAGATGGTACAGCGGCTGACTTTGGATCACAGACTAAACGATTCCTATTCTTGC
CTGGGCTGGTTCAGTCCTGGCCAGGTGTTTGTGTTAGACGAGTACTGCGCTCGGAATGGAGTCCGAGGAT
GTCATCGGCATCTCTGTTACCTTAGAGACTTGCTGGAACGGGCAGAAAATGGCGCCATGATCGACCCCAC
GCTTCTTCATTACAGCTTTGCCTTCTGCGCATCCCATGTCCACGGGAACAGGCCTGATGGAATCGGAACT
GTGACTGTTGAAGAAAAAGAGCGCTTTGAAGAAATCAAAGAGAGACTCCGAGTTCTGCTGGAAAATCAAA
TTACACATTTCAGGTACTGCTTTCCGTTTGGTCGACCTGAAGGTGCTTTGAAAGCGACTCTCTCACTTTT
GGAACGGGTTTTGATGAAAGATATTGTCACTCCAGTACCCCAAGAGGAGGTCAAAACTGTCATCCGTAAA
TGCCTAGAGCAGGCTGCTCTAGTCAACTACTCTCGCCTATCTGAGTATGCCAAAATCGAAGAAAATGTAG
GCCGCTTAATCACTCCCGCCAAAAAGCTCGAAGACACAATCCGTCTTGCTGAACTAGTCATTGAAGTGCT
GCAACAAAACGAAGAGCACCACGCCGAGGCCTTTGCGTGGTGGTCAGACTTAATGGTGGAGCACGCGGAG
ACGTTCCTGTCACTCTTTGCAGTGGACATGGATGCAGCATTAGAGGTGCAACCCCCAGACACGTGGGACA
GTTTCCCACTCTTCCAGCTGCTGAATGACTTTCTCCGTACAGACTATAACTTGTGCAATGGAAAGTTTCA
CAAACACCTGCAGGATCTGTTCGCCCCACTCGTTGTTAGATACGTGGATCTGATGGAGTCCTCAATTGCA
CAATCTATCCACAGGGGCTTTGAGCGGGAGTCATGGGAACCAGTCAATAACGGATCGGGTACATCAGAAG
ATTTGTTCTGGAAACTTGATGCCCTTCAGACTTTCATCCGTGACCTACACTGGCCTGAGGAAGAGTTTGG
AAAGCACTTAGAGCAGCGGCTAAAACTAATGGCAAGCGACATGATTGAGTCCTGCGTCAAGAGAACCAGG
ATTGCATTTGAAGTTAAGCTGCAAAAAACCAGTCGATCAACAGATTTTCGAGTCCCACAGTCAATATGCA
CCATGTTTAATGTTATGGTTGATGCCAAAGCTCAATCAACAAAACTTTGCAGCATGGAAATGGGCCAGGA
GCATCAATACCATTCAAAAATAGACGAACTAATTGAAGAAACCGTTAAGGAAATGATCACACTCTTGGTG
GCAAAGTTTGTAACTATATTGGAAGGCGTACTGGCAAAGTTATCCAGATACGACGAGGGGACTTTGTTTT
CTTCGTTTCTGTCATTTACGGTGAAGGCGGCATCTAAGTATGTGGACGTACCTAAACCCGGGATGGATGT
GGCCGACGCCTACGTGACTTTCGTCCGCCACTCTCAGGATGTCCTTCGTGATAAGGTCAATGAGGAGATG
TATATAGAAAGGTTATTTGATCAATGGTACAACAGCTCCATGAACGTCATCTGCACCTGGCTGACCGACC
GGATGGACCTCCAGCTTCACATTTATCAGCTGAAAACACTAATTAGGATGGTAAAGAAAACCTACAGAGA
TTTCCGATTGCAAGGGGTCCTGGATTCCACCTTAAACAGCAAGACCTATGAGACCATTCGAAATCGGCTC
ACTGTAGAGGAAGCTACCGCGTCCGTGAGTGAGGGAGGGGGCTTGCAAGGCATCAGCATGAAGGACAGCG
ATGAAGAGGACGAGGAGGATGACGGTGGAGGAGGTTCTGGCCACCACACTGGACTAGTGGATCCACCGGT
CGCCACCTACCCATACGATGTTCCAGATTACGCTTAAAGCGGCCGCGACTCTAGATCATAATCAGCCATA
CCACATTTGTAGAGGTTTTACTTGCTTTAAAAAACCTCCCACACCTCCCCCTGAACCTGAAACATAAAAT
GAATGCAATTGTTGTTGTTAACTTGTTTATTGCAGCTTATAATGGTTACAAATAAAGCAATAGCATCACA
AATTTCACAAATAAAGCATTTTTTTCACTGCATTCTAGTTGTGGTTTGTCCAAACTCATCAATGTATCTT
AAGGCGTAAATTGTAAGCGTTAATATTTTGTTAAAATTCGCGTTAAATTTTTGTTAAATCAGCTCATTTT
TTAACCAATAGGCCGAAATCGGCAAAATCCCTTATAAATCAAAAGAATAGACCGAGATAGGGT
[37 nt withheld, positions 4964-5000]
AAAGAACGTGGACTCCAACGTCAAAGG
[49 nt withheld, positions 5028-5076]
T
[91 nt withheld, positions 5078-5168]
G
[124 nt withheld, positions 5170-5293]
CAGGTGGCACTTTTCGGGGAAATGTGCGCGGAACCCCTATTTGTTTATTTTTCTAAATACATTCAAATAT
GTATCCGCTCATGAGACAATAACCCTGATAAATGCTTCAATAATATTGAAAAAGGAAGAGTCCTGAGGCG
GAAAGAACCAGCTGTGGAATGTGTGTCAGTTAGGGTGTGGAAAGTCCCCAGGCTCCCCAGCAGGCAGAAG
TATGCAAAGCATGCATCTCAATTAGTCAGCAACCAGGTGTGGAAAGTCCCCAGGCTCCCCAGCAGGCAGA
AGTATGCAAAGCATGCATCTCAATTAGTCAGCAACCATAGTCCCGCCCCTAACTCCGCCCATCCCGCCCC
TAACTCCGCCCAGTTCCGCCCATTCTCCGCCCCATGGCTGACTAATTTTTTTTATTTATGCAGAGGCCGA
GGCCGCCTCGGCCTCTGAGCTATTCCAGAAGTAGTGAGGAGGCTTTTTTGGAGGCCTAGGCTTTTGCAAA
GATCGATCAAGAGACAGGATGAGGATCGTTTCGCATGATTGAACAAGATGGATTGCACGCAGGTTCTCCG
GCCGCTTGGGTGGAGAGGCTATTCGGCTATGACTGGGCACAACAGACAATCGGCTGCTCTGATGCCGCCG
TGTTCCGGCTGTCAGCGCAGGGGCGCCCGGTTCTTTTTGTCAAGACCGACCTGTCCGGTGCCCTGAATGA
ACTGCAAGACGAGGCAGCGCGGCTATCGTGGCTGGCCACGACGGGCGTTCCTTGCGCAGCTGTGCTCGAC
GTTGTCACTGAAGCGGGAAGGGACTGGCTGCTATTGGGCGAAGTGCCGGGGCAGGATCTCCTGTCATCTC
ACCTTGCTCCTGCCGAGAAAGTATCCATCATGGCTGATGCAATGCGGCGGCTGCATACGCTTGATCCGGC
TACCTGCCCATTCGACCACCAAGCGAAACATCGCATCGAGCGAGCACGTACTCGGATGGAAGCCGGTCTT
GTCGATCAGGATGATCTGGACGAAGAGCATCAGGGGCTCGCGCCAGCCGAACTGTTCGCCAGGCTCAAGG
CGAGCATGCCCGACGGCGAGGATCTCGTCGTGACCCATGGCGATGCCTGCTTGCCGAATATCATGGTGGA
AAATGGCCGCTTTTCTGGATTCATCGACTGTGGCCGGCTGGGTGTGGCGGACCGCTATCAGGACATAGCG
TTGGCTACCCGTGATATTGCTGAAGAGCTTGGCGGCGAATGGGCTGACCGCTTCCTCGTGCTTTACGGTA
TCGCCGCTCCCGATTCGCAGCGCATCGCCTTCTATCGCCTTCTTGACGAGTTCTTCTGAGCGGGACTCTG
GGGTTCGAAATGACCGACCAAGCGACGCCCAACCTGCCATCACGAGATTTCGATTCCACCGCCGCCTTCT
ATGAAAGGTTGGGCTTCGGAATCGTTTTCCGGGACGCCGGCTGGATGATCCTCCAGCGCGGGGATCTCAT
GCTGGAGTTCTTCGCCCACCCTAGGGGGAGGCTAACTGAAACACGGAAGGAGACAATACCGGAAGGAACC
CGCGCTATGACGGCAATAAAAAGACAGAATAAAACGCACGGTGTTGGGTCGTTTGTTCATAAACGCGGGG
TTCGGTCCCAGGGCTGGCACTCTGTCGATACCCCACCGAGACCCCATTGGGGCCAATACGCCCGCGTTTC
TTCCTTTTCCCCACCCCACCCCCCAAGTTCGGGTGAAGGCCCAGGGCTCGCAGCCAACGTCGGGGCGGCA
GGCCCTGCCATAGCCTCAGGTTACTCATATATACTTTAGATTGATTTAAAACTTCATTTTTAATTTAAAA
GGATCTAGGTGAAGATCCTTTTTGATAATCTCATGACCAAAATCCCTTAACGTGAGTTTTCGTTCCACTG
AGCGTCAGACCCCGTAGAAAAGATCAAAGGATCTTCTTGAGATCCTTTTTTTCTGCGCGTAATCTGCTGC
TTGCAAACAAAAAAACCACCGCTACCAGCGGTGGTTTGTTTGCCGGATCAAGAGCTACCAACTCTTTTTC
CGAAGGTAACTGGCTTCAGCAGAGCGCAGATACCAAATACTGTTCTTCTAGTGTAGCCGTAGTTAGGCCA
CCACTTCAAGAACTCTGTAGCACCGCCTACATACCTCGCTCTGCTAATCCTGTTACCAGTGGCTGCTGCC
AGTGGCGATAAGTCGTGTCTTACCGGGTTGGACTCAAGACGATAGTTACCGGATAAGGCGCAGCGGTCGG
GCTGAACGGGGGGTTCGTGCACACAGCCCAGCTTGGAGCGAACGACCTACACCGAACTGAGATACCTACA
GCGTGAGCTATGAGAAAGCGCCACGCTTCCCGAAGGGAGAAAGGCGGACAGGTATCCGGTAAGCGGCAGG
GTCGGAACAGGAGAGCGCACGAGGGAGCTTCCAGGGGGAAACGCCTGGTATCTTTATAGTCCTGTCGGGT
TTCGCCACCTCTGACTTGAGCGTCGATTTTTGTGATGCTCGTCAGGGGGGCGGAGCCTATGGAAAAACGC
CAGCAACGCGGCCTTTTTACGGTTCCTGGCCTTTTGCTGGCCTTTTGCTCACATGTTCTTTCCTGCGTTA
TCCCCTGATTCTGTGGATAACCGTATTACCGCCATGCAT
